Addgene plasmid #65583: PAS516 (TJF083)
Purpose: pETDuet-1 Containing FadD F447R S379R
Depositing lab: Pamela Silver. Depositing organization: Harvard Medical School. Publication: Enhancement of E. coli acyl-CoA synthetase FadD activity on medium chain fatty acids. Ford TJ, Way JC. PeerJ. 2015 Jun 30;3:e1040. doi: 10.7717/peerj.1040. eCollection 2015. PubMed 26157619.
Backbone
  Vector backbone: pETDuet-1
  Backbone manufacturer: Novagen
  Backbone size w/o insert (bp): 5420
  Total vector size (bp): 7084
  Vector type: Bacterial Expression
Growth in bacteria
  Bacterial resistance: Ampicillin, 100 μg/mL
  Growth temperature: 37°C
  Growth strain: Mach1
  Copy number: High Copy
Gene/Insert
  Gene/Insert name: FadD
  Species: E. coli
  Insert size (bp): 1686
  Mutation: F447R S379R
  Promoter: T7 lacO
  Cloning method: Restriction Enzyme; 5′ cloning site NcoI (unknown if destroyed); 3′ cloning site HindIII (unknown if destroyed)
  Sequencing primers: 5′ ctcgatcccgcgaaattaatacg; 3′ CTTAAGCATTATGCGGCCGCAAG
Terms and licenses: Academic/Nonprofit Terms; Industry Terms: Not Available to Industry
How to cite: PAS516 (TJF083) was a gift from Pamela Silver (Addgene plasmid # 65583 ; http://n2t.net/addgene:65583 ; RRID:Addgene_65583)
