[The description below was written by a language model from this plasmid's Addgene catalogue record.]
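Description:
PAS516 (TJF083) is a bacterial expression plasmid built on the Novagen pETDuet-1 backbone, a vector designed for T7-driven protein production in E. coli. The record lists a backbone of 5420 bp and a total size of 7084 bp, ampicillin selection, and high-copy propagation in a cloning strain. No feature table is supplied, so details such as the origin of replication, the lacI repressor gene and the second expression cassette normally associated with the Duet design are not itemised in the record, and nothing indicates that a second gene has been inserted.

The payload is a 1686 bp insert encoding E. coli FadD, the acyl-CoA synthetase that activates free fatty acids to their CoA thioesters, carrying two substitutions, F447R and S379R. It was cloned by restriction digestion between NcoI and HindIII and is expressed from a T7 promoter with a lac operator. This arrangement keeps transcription repressed by LacI until an inducer is added, and it requires a host that supplies T7 RNA polymerase. The record does not list any fusion tag, and whether the cloning sites survived is recorded as unknown.

The associated publication concerns enhancing FadD activity on medium-chain fatty acids, so this double mutant is presumably one of the variants made to examine or improve that substrate preference. The record itself does not state how the F447R S379R combination behaves. Typical use would be inducible overexpression of the mutant enzyme in E. coli for activity assays, or comparison with wild-type FadD and other variants.
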