>Addgene plasmid #65583 | PAS516 (TJF083) | depositor partial sequence | sequence record 111348 | FadD F447R S379R gene insert
TTGAAGAAGGTTTGGCTTAACCGTTATCCCGCGGACGTTCCGACGGAGATCAACCCTGACCGTTATCAAT
CTCTGGTAGATATGTTTGAGCAGTCGGTCGCGCGCTACGCCGATCAACCTGCGTTTGTGAATATGGGGGA
GGTAATGACCTTCCGCAAGCTGGAAGAACGCAGTCGCGCGTTTGCCGCTTATTTGCAACAAGGGTTGGGG
CTGAAGAAAGGCGATCGCGTTGCGTTGATGATGCCTAATTTATTGCAATATCCGGTGGCGCTGTTTGGCA
TTTTGCGTGCCGGGATGATCGTCGTAAACGTTAACCCGTTGTATACCCCGCGTGAGCTAGAGCATCAGCT
TAACGATAGCGGCGCATCGGCGATTGTTATCGTGTCTAACTTTGCTCACACACTGGAAAAAGTGGTTGAT
AAAACCGCCGTTCAGCACGTAATTCTGACCCGTATGGGCGATCAGCTATCTACGGCAAAAGGCACGGTAG
TCAATTTCGTTGTTAAATACATCAAGCGTTTGGTGCCGAAATACCATCTGCCAGATGCCATTTCATTTCG
TAGCGCACTGCATAACGGCTACCGGATGCAGTACGTCAAACCCGAACTGGTGCCGGAAGATTTAGCTTTT
CTGCAATACACCGGCGGCACCACTGGTGTGGCGAAAGGCGCGATGCTGACTCACCGCAATATGCTGGCGA
ACCTGGAACAGGTTAACGCGACCTATGGTCCGCTGTTGCATCCGGGCAAAGAGCTGGTGGTGACGGCGCT
GCCGCTGTATCACATTTTTGCCCTGACCATTAACTGCCTGCTGTTTATCGAACTGGGTGGGCAGAACCTG
CTTATCACTAACCCGCGCGATATTCCAGGGTTGGTAAAAGAGTTAGCGAAATATCCGTTTACCGCTATCA
CGGGCGTTAACACCTTGTTCAATGCGTTGCTGAACAATAAAGAGTTCCAGCAGCTGGATTTCTCCAGTCT
GCATCTTTCCGCAGGCGGAGGGATGCCAGTGCAGCAAGTGGTGGCAGAGCGTTGGGTGAAACTGACAGGA
CAGTATCTGCTGGAAGGCTATGGCCTTACCGAGTGTGCGCCGCTGGTCAGCGTTAACCCATATGATATTG
ATTATCATAGTGGACGTATCGGTTTGCCGGTGCCGTCGACGGAAGCCAAACTGGTGGATGATGATGATAA
TGAAGTACCACCGGGTCAACCGGGTGAGCTTTGTGTCAAAGGGCCGCAGGTGATGCTGGGTTACTGGCAG
CGTCCGGATGCTACAGATGAGATCATCAAAAATGGCTGGTTACACACCGGCGACATCGCGGTGATGGATG
AAGAAGGACGCCTGCGCATTGTCGATCGTAAAAAAGACATGATTCTGGTTTCCGGTTTTAACGTCTATCC
CAACGAGATTGAAGATGTCGTCATGCAGCATCCCGGCGTACAGGAAGTCGCGGCTGTTGGCGTACCTTCC
GGCTCCAGTGGTGAAGCGGTGAAAATCTTCGTAGTGAAAAAAGATCCATCGCTTACCGAAGAGTCACTGG
TGACCTTTTGCCGCCGTCAGCTCACGGGCTACAAAGTACCGAAGCTGGTGGAGTTTCGTGATGAGTTACC
GAAATCTAACGTCGGAAAAATTTTGCGACGAGAATTACGTGACGAAGCGCGCGGCAAAGTGGACAATAAA
GCCTGA
