>Addgene plasmid #65583 | PAS516 (TJF083) | addgene partial sequence | sequence record 114848 | pBRrevBam 5'-GGTGATGTCGGCGATATAGG-3'
CCGGCCCGATGCGTCCGGCGTAGAGGATCGAGATCGATCTCGATCCCGCGCCCCTTTATACGACTCACTA
TAGGGGAATTGTGAGCGGATAACAATTCCCCTCTAGAAATAATTTTGTTTAACTTTAAGAAGGAGATATA
CCATGGCATTGAAGAAGGTTTGGCTTAACCGTTATCCCGCGGACGTTCCGACGGAGATCAACCCTGACCG
TTATCAATCTCTGGTAGATATGTTTGAGCAGTCGGTCGCGCGCTACGCCGATCAACCTGCGTTTGTGAAT
ATGGGGGAGGTAATGACCTTCCGCAAGCTGGAAGAACGCAGTCGCGCGTTTGCCGCTTATTTGCAACAAG
GGTTGGGGCTGAAGAAAGGCGATCGCGTTGCGTTGATGATGCCTAATTTATTGCAATATCCGGTGGCGCT
GTTTGGCATTTTGCGTGCCGGGATGATCGTCGTAAACGTTAACCCGTTGTATACCCCGCGTGAGCTTGAG
CATCAGCTTAACGATAGCGGCGCATCGGCGATTGTTATCGTGTCTAACTTTGCTCACACACTGGAAAAAG
TGGTTGATAAAACCGCCGTTCAGCACGTAATTCTGACCCGTATGGGCGATCAGCTATCTACGGCAAAAGG
CACGGTAGTCAATTTCGTTGTTAAATACATCAAGCGTTTGGTGCCGAAATACCATCTGCCAGATGCCATT
TCATTTCGTAGCGCACTGCATAACGGCTACCGGATGCAGTACGTCAAACCCGAACTGGTGCCGGAAGATT
TAGCTTTTCTGCAATACACCGGCGGCACCACTGGTGTGGCGAAAGGCGCGATGCTGACTCACCGCAATAT
GCTGGCGAACCTGGAACAGGTTAACGCGACCTATGGTCCGCTGTTGCATCCGGGCAAAGAGCTGGTGGTG
ACGGCGCTGCCGCTGTATCACATTTTTGCCCTGACCATTAACTGCCTGCTGTTTATCGAACTGGGTGGGC
AGAACCTGCTTATCACTTA
