>Addgene plasmid #65583 | PAS516 (TJF083) | addgene partial sequence | sequence record 114852 | T7term 5'-GCTAGTTATTGCTCAGCGG-3'
GACGAGTCCATGGTGCTGGCGTTCAATTTCGCAGCAGCGGTTTCTTTACCCCTATTAAGAGGGTACCGAC
GTCAGCGATCGCGTGGCCGGCCGATATCCAATTGAGATCTGCCATATGTATATCTCCTTCTTATACTTAA
CTAATATACTAAGATGGGGAATTGTTATCCGCTCACAATTCCCCTATAGTGAGTCGTATTAATTTCGATT
ATGCGGCCGTGTACAATACGATTACTTTCTGTTCGACTTAAGCATTATGCGGCCGCAAGCTTGGATCCTC
ATTCATTCAGTGATGATGATGGTGATGAGAAGAACCTCAGGCTTTATTGTCCACTTTGCCGCGCGCTTCG
TCACGTAATTCTCGTCGCAAAATTTTTCCGACGTTAGATTTCGGTAACTCATCACGAAACTCCACCAGCT
TCGGTACTTTGTAGCCCGTGAGCTGACGGCGGCAAAAGGTCACCAGTGACTCTTCGGTAAGCGATGGATC
TTTTTTCACTACGAAGATTTTCACCGCTTCACCACTGGAGCCGGAAGGTACGCCAACAGCCGCGACTTCC
TGTACGCCAGGATGCTGCATGACGACATCTTCAATCTCGTTGGGATAGACGTTAAAACCGGAAACCAGAA
TCATGTCTTTTTTACGATCGACAATGCGCAGGCGTCCTTCTTCATCCATCACCGCGATGTCGCCGGTGTG
TAACCAGCCATTTTTGATGATCTCATCTGTAGCATCCGGACGCTGCCAGTAACCCAGCATCACCTGCGGT
CCTTTGACACAAAGCTCACCCGGTTGACCCGGTGGTACTTCATTATCATCATCATCCACCAGTTTGGCTT
CCGTCGACGGCACCGGCAAACCGATACGTCCACTATGATAATCAATATCATATGGGTTAACGCTGACCAG
CGGCGCACACTCGGTAAGGCCATAGCCTTCCAGCAGATACTGTCCTGTCAGTTTCACCCAACGCTCTGCC
ACCACTTGCTGCACTGGCATCCCTCCGCCTGCGGAAAGATGCAAACTGGAGAA
